>Addgene plasmid #34578 | pMIY-mETV3 | addgene partial sequence | sequence record 41697 | pLXSN-5
CAGCCCTCACTCCTTCTCTAGGCGCCGGAATTCACCATGAAAGCAGGCTGTAGCATCGTGGAAAAGCCAG
AAGGAGGTGGAGGGTATCAGTTTCCGGATTGGGCCTACAAAGCCGAGTCGTCGCCGGGCTCCCGGCAGAT
CCAGCTGTGGCACTTCATCCTGGAACTGCTGCAGAAGGAAGAGTTCCGCCATGTCATCGCCTGGCAGCAG
GGAGAGTACGGGGAGTTTGTCATCAAGGATCCAGATGAAGTGGCTCGCCTCTGGGGCCGCAGGAAGTGCA
AACCACAGATGAACTATGACAAGCTGAGCCGGGCCCTCAGATACTATTACAACAAGAGGATCCTTCATAA
AACAAAAGGGAAAAGGTTTACTTACAAGTTTAACTTCAACAAGCTCGTGATGCCCAACTACCCGTTCATC
AACATTCGCTCGAGTGGTGTGGTTCCTCAGAGTGCGCCACCAGTGCCAACAGCCTCCTCCCGGTTCCATT
TCCCACCTCTAGACAGCCATTCTCCTACTGGCGATGTGCAACCGGGTCGCTTCTCTGCCAGCTCACTGAG
TGCTTCTGGCCCTGAGTCAGGGGTTACCACTGACAGGAAGGTCGAGCCTTCGGACCTGGAAGATGGCTCG
GCCTCTGACTGGCACCGGGGCATGGACTTCATGCCCTCCCGAAATGCTCTGGGCGGAGGAGCAGTCGGCC
ACCAGAAACGCAAGCCTGACATACTGCTTCCTCTCTTCACCCGGCCAGC
