>Addgene plasmid #34578 | pMIY-mETV3 | addgene partial sequence | sequence record 41698 | IRES-F 5'-TGGCTCTCCTCAAGCGTATT-3'
CCCATTGTATGGGATCTGATCTGGGGCCTCGGTGCACATGCTTTACATGTGTTTAGTCGAGGTTAAAAAA
ACGTCTAGGCCCCCCGAACCACGGGGACGTGGTTTTCCTTTGAAAAACACGATAATACCATGGTGAGCAA
GGGCGAGGAGCTGTTCACCGGGGTGGTGCCCATCCTGGTCGAGCTGGACGGCGACGTAAACGGCCACAAG
TTCAGCGTGTCCGGCGAGGGCGAGGGCGATGCCACCTACGGCAAGCTGACCCTGAAGTTCATCTGCACCA
CCGGCAAGCTGCCCGTGCCCTGGCCCACCCTCGTGACCACCTTCGGCTACGGCCTGCAGTGCTTCGCCCG
CTACCCCGACCACATGAAGCAGCACGACTTCTTCAAGTCCGCCATGCCCGAAGGCTACGTCCAGGAGCGC
ACCATCTTCTTCAAGGACGACGGCAACTACAAGACCCGCGCCGAGGTGAAGTTCGAGGGCGACACCCTGG
TGAACCGCATCGAGCTGAAGGGCATCGACTTCAAGGAGGACGGCAACATCCTGGGGCACAAGCTGGAGTA
CAACTACAACAGCCACAACGTCTATATCATGGCCGACAAGCAGAAGAACGGCATCAAGGTGAACTTCAAG
ATCCGCCACAACATCGAGGACGGCAGCGTGCAGCTCGCCGACCACTACCAGCAGAACACCCCCATCGGCG
ACGGCCCCGTGCTGCTGCCCGACAACCACTACCTGAGCTACCAGTCCGCCCTGAGCAAAGACCCCAACGA
GAAGCGCGATCACATGGTCCTGCTGGAGTTCGTGACCGCCGCCGGGATCACTCTCGGCATGGACGAGCTG
TACAAGTAAAGCGGCCGCGACTCTAGAGTCGACCTGCAGGCATGCAAGCTTCAGGTAGCCGGCTAACGTT
AACAACCGGTACCTCTAGAACTATAGCTAGCATG
