[The description below was written by a language model from this plasmid's Addgene catalogue record.]
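Description:
pMIY-mETV3 is a retroviral mammalian expression plasmid carrying the mouse Etv3 gene (also known as METS or Pe1), which encodes an ETS-family transcriptional repressor. The backbone, pMIY, is a derivative of pMIG in which the GFP reporter has been replaced with YFP. The plasmid is propagated in bacteria under ampicillin selection; a recombination-deficient strain is recorded for growth, which is common practice for vectors containing repeated retroviral sequences. The copy number is listed as unknown, and the record names no origin of replication.

The Etv3 coding sequence sits upstream of an IRES-YFP cassette supplied by the backbone. Although the record lists this under tags and fusions, an IRES directs independent translation of the downstream reading frame from the same transcript, so YFP is made as a separate protein rather than fused to ETV3. Its fluorescence therefore marks transduced cells that express the bicistronic message, allowing them to be identified or sorted by flow cytometry. The promoter is not stated; in pMIG-type vectors expression is generally driven by the retroviral long terminal repeat, but no feature table is provided to confirm this or to show the packaging signal and other viral elements. The insert was introduced by restriction enzyme cloning, with the specific sites not recorded.

The construct is suited to producing retrovirus for stable delivery and enforced expression of mouse ETV3 in mammalian cells. The associated publication concerns a transcriptional repressor and corepressor induced by the STAT3-regulated anti-inflammatory signaling pathway, consistent with use in studying ETV3's role in that pathway.
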