Addgene plasmid #34578: pMIY-mETV3
Depositing lab: Peter Murray. Depositing organization: St. Jude Children's Research Hospital. Publication: Cutting edge: A transcriptional repressor and corepressor induced by the STAT3-regulated anti-inflammatory signaling pathway. El Kasmi KC, Smith AM, Williams L, Neale G, Panopoulos AD, Watowich SS, Hacker H, Foxwell BM, Murray PJ. J Immunol. 2007 Dec 1;179(11):7215-9. PubMed 18025162.
Backbone
  Vector backbone: pMIY
  Modifications to backbone: GFP of pMIG has been replaced with YFP
  Vector type: Mammalian Expression, Retroviral
Growth in bacteria
  Bacterial resistance: Ampicillin, 100 μg/mL
  Growth temperature: 37°C
  Growth strain: Stbl3
  Copy number: Unknown
Gene/Insert
  Gene/Insert name: Etv3
  Species: M. musculus (mouse)
  Entrez Gene: Etv3 (a.k.a. AI414410, METS, Pe1)
  Tag / fusion protein: IRES-YFP (C terminal on backbone)
  Cloning method: Restriction Enzyme; 5′ cloning site none (unknown if destroyed); 3′ cloning site none (unknown if destroyed)
  Sequencing primers: 5′ pLXSN 5'
Terms and licenses: Academic/Nonprofit Terms; Industry Terms: Not Available to Industry
How to cite: pMIY-mETV3 was a gift from Peter Murray (Addgene plasmid # 34578 ; http://n2t.net/addgene:34578 ; RRID:Addgene_34578)
